Addgene plasmid #21966: pCMV4 p65
Depositing lab: Warner Greene. Depositing organization: J. David Gladstone Institutes. Publication: The 65-kDa subunit of human NF-kappa B functions as a potent transcriptional activator and a target for v-Rel-mediated repression. Ballard DW, Dixon EP, Peffer NJ, Bogerd H, Doerre S, Stein B, Greene WC. Proc Natl Acad Sci U S A. 1992 Mar 1. 89(5):1875-9. 10.1073/pnas.89.5.1875 PubMed 1542686.
Backbone
  Vector backbone: pCMV4
  Backbone manufacturer: Andersson,S. et al, J. Biol. Chem. 264 (14), 8222-8229 (1989)
  Backbone size w/o insert (bp): 4874
  Vector type: Mammalian Expression
Growth in bacteria
  Bacterial resistance: Ampicillin, 100 μg/mL
  Growth temperature: 37°C
  Growth strain: DH5alpha
  Copy number: Low Copy
Gene/Insert
  Gene/Insert name: NFkB p65 subunit (alt name: RelA)
  Species: H. sapiens (human)
  Insert size (bp): 2500
  Mutation: This construct was the product of 3 subcloning procedures: 1. XbaI-EcoRI-p65-EcoRI-KpnI from pBluescript II SK +/- was digested with XbaI/KpnI, and subcloned to M13 mp19. 2. HindIII-XbaI-p65-HindIII-KpnI from the M13 mp19 construct was digested with HindIII, then subcloned into pCMV4. 3. The resulting pCMV4 p65 plasmid can be liberated using HindIII, with a size of ~2.5 kb. The large size (p65 is only 1.5kb) is due to the inclusion of multiple polylinkers from pBluescript and M13mp19 as well as non-coding regions of p65.
  Entrez Gene: RELA (a.k.a. AIF3BL3, CMCU, NFKB3, p65)
  Cloning method: Restriction Enzyme; 5′ cloning site HindIII (not destroyed); 3′ cloning site HindIII (not destroyed)
  Sequencing primers: 5′ CMV forward: cgcaaatgggcggtaggcgtg
Terms and licenses: Academic/Nonprofit Terms; Industry Terms: Not Available to Industry
How to cite: pCMV4 p65 was a gift from Warner Greene (Addgene plasmid # 21966 ; http://n2t.net/addgene:21966 ; RRID:Addgene_21966)
