[The description below was written by a language model from this plasmid's Addgene catalogue record and pLannotate feature annotations shown in this document.]
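Description:
pCMV4 p65 is a mammalian expression plasmid that carries the human NF-κB p65 subunit (RelA, gene RELA) in the pCMV4 backbone. It is propagated in E. coli under ampicillin selection through the β-lactamase gene and its own promoter. Replication depends on a ColE1/pUC-type origin. The feature annotation calls this origin high-copy, whereas the catalogue entry lists the plasmid as low copy. An f1 phage origin is also present and would allow single-stranded DNA production. No mammalian selection marker is recorded or annotated, which suggests the plasmid is meant for transient transfection.

The RELA coding sequence is driven by the human cytomegalovirus immediate early enhancer and promoter and is followed by the human growth hormone polyadenylation signal. No epitope tag or reporter is annotated, so the protein appears to be expressed untagged. The insert sits between two intact HindIII sites and can be released as a fragment of about 2.5 kb, considerably longer than the open reading frame. The record explains this by the cloning history: the cDNA passed from pBluescript through M13 mp19 into pCMV4, picking up polylinker sequence, and it retains non-coding regions of the p65 transcript. This fits the scattered pUC-type multiple cloning site fragments around the insert. Downstream of the expression cassette are an SV40 enhancer/early promoter region and an SV40 intron, along with leftover lac promoter/operator, T7 promoter, lacI and lacZα fragments from earlier cloning vectors. A very short hit to a yeast ARG4 promoter is probably a spurious match.

The associated publication characterised p65 as a potent transcriptional activator and a target of v-Rel-mediated repression, so the plasmid is suited to overexpressing RelA in mammalian cells to study NF-κB-dependent transcription.
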