Features (pLannotate 1.2.2; 21 found; start..end, strand, type, name):
     42..421     +  enhancer       CMV enhancer: human cytomegalovirus immediate early enhancer
    423..622     +  promoter       CMV promoter: human cytomegalovirus (CMV) immediate early promoter
    714..743     -  misc_feature   MCS (fragment): pUC18/19 multiple cloning site
    850..2502    +  CDS            RELA: TF65_HUMAN - Also known as NFKB3. Experimental evidence at protein level: Swiss-Prot protein existence level 1. NF-kappa-B is a pleiotropic transcription factor present in almost all cell types and is the endpoint of a series of signal transduction events that are initiated by a vast array of stimuli related to many biological processes such as inflammation, immunity, differentiation, cell growth, tumorigenesis and apoptosis. NF-kappa-B is a homo- or heterodimeric complex formed by the Rel-like domain- containing proteins RELA/p65, RELB, NFKB1/p105, NFKB1/p50, REL and NFKB2/p52. The heterodime
   3283..3299    +  promoter       ARG4 promoter (fragment): S. cerevisiae ARG4
   3310..3346    -  misc_feature   MCS (fragment): pUC18/19 multiple cloning site
   3347..3969    +  polyA_signal   hGH poly(A) signal: human growth hormone polyadenylation signal
   3998..4327    +  promoter       SV40 promoter: SV40 enhancer and early promoter
   4366..4462    +  intron         SV40 intron: modified SV40 intron with splice donor and acceptor sites
   4499..4515    -  misc_feature   MCS (fragment): pUC18/19 multiple cloning site
   4522..4538    -  misc_feature   MCS (fragment): pUC18/19 multiple cloning site
   4539..4557    -  promoter       T7 promoter: promoter for bacteriophage T7 RNA polymerase
   4595..4611    -  protein_bind   lac operator: The lac repressor binds to the lac operator to inhibit transcription in E. coli. This inhibition can be relieved by adding lactose or isopropyl-β-D-thiogalactopyranoside (IPTG). lac repressor encoded by lacI
   4619..4649    -  promoter       lac promoter: promoter for the E. coli lac operon
   4664..4685    -  protein_bind   CAP binding site: CAP binding activates transcription in the presence of cAMP. E. coli catabolite activator protein
   4698..4790    -  CDS            lacI (fragment): lac repressor; lacI; The lac repressor binds to the lac operator to inhibit transcription in E. coli. This inhibition can be relieved by adding lactose or isopropyl-β-D-thiogalactopyranoside (IPTG).
   4973..5561    -  rep_origin     ori: high-copy-number ColE1/pMB1/pBR322/pUC origin of replication
   5732..6592    -  CDS            AmpR: β-lactamase; bla; confers resistance to ampicillin, carbenicillin, and related antibiotics
   6593..6697    -  promoter       AmpR promoter: bla
   6724..7152    +  rep_origin     f1 ori (sequence partly withheld): f1 bacteriophage origin of replication; arrow indicates direction of (+) strand synthesis
   7183..7337    -  CDS            lacZα (fragment): LacZα fragment of β-galactosidase; lacZ fragment
>Addgene plasmid #21966 | pCMV4 p65 | addgene full sequence | sequence record 222662 | Addgene NGS Result
GTACATTTATATTGGCTCATGTCCAATATGACCGCCATGTTGACATTGATTATTGACTAGTTATTAATAG
TAATCAATTACGGGGTCATTAGTTCATAGCCCATATATGGAGTTCCGCGTTACATAACTTACGGTAAATG
GCCCGCCTGGCTGACCGCCCAACGACCCCCGCCCATTGACGTCAATAATGACGTATGTTCCCATAGTAAC
GCCAATAGGGACTTTCCATTGACGTCAATGGGTGGAGTATTTACGGTAAACTGCCCACTTGGCAGTACAT
CAAGTGTATCATATGCCAAGTCCGCCCCCTATTGACGTCAATGACGGTAAATGGCCCGCCTGGCATTATG
CCCAGTACATGACCTTACGGGACTTTCCTACTTGGCAGTACATCTACGTATTAGTCATCGCTATTACCAT
GGTGATGCGGTTTTGGCAGTACACCAATGGGCGTGGATAGCGGTTTGACTCACGGGGATTTCCAAGTCTC
CACCCCATTGACGTCAATGGGAGTTTGTTTTGGCACCAAAATCAACGGGACTTTCCAAAATGTCGTAATA
ACCCCGCCCCGTTGACGCAAATGGGCGGTAGGCGTGTACGGTGGGAGGTCTATATAAGCAGAGCTCGTTT
AGTGAACCGTCAGAATTGTTTTTATTTTTAATTTTCTTTCAAATACTTCCATCGAATTCAGATCTGGTAC
CACGCGTATCGATAAGCTTGCATGCCTGCAGGTCGACTCTAGAACTAGTGGATCCCCCGGGCTGCAGGAA
TTCCGGAGTTCCATGGCTCGTCTGTAGTGCACGCCGCGGGCCCAGCTGCGACCCCGGCCCCGCCCCCGGG
ACCCCGGCCATGGACGAACTGTTCCCCCTCATCTTCCCGGCAGAGCCAGCCCAGGCCTCTGGCCCCTATG
TGGAGATCATTGAGCAGCCCAAGCAGCGGGGCATGCGCTTCCGCTACAAGTGCGAGGGGCGCTCCGCGGG
CAGCATCCCAGGCGAGAGGAGCACAGATACCACCAAGACCCACCCCACCATCAAGATCAATGGCTACACA
GGACCAGGGACAGTGCGCATCTCCCTGGTCACCAAGGACCCTCCTCACCGGCCTCACCCCCACGAGCTTG
TAGGAAAGGACTGCCGGGATGGCTTCTATGAGGCTGAGCTCTGCCCGGACCGCTGCATCCACAGTTTCCA
GAACCTGGGAATCCAGTGTGTGAAGAAGCGGGACCTGGAGCAGGCTATCAGTCAGCGCATCCAGACCAAC
AACAACCCCTTCCAAGTTCCTATAGAAGAGCAGCGTGGGGACTACGACCTGAATGCTGTGCGGCTCTGCT
TCCAGGTGACAGTGCGGGACCCATCAGGCAGGCCCCTCCGCCTGCCGCCTGTCCTTTCTCATCCCATCTT
TGACAATCGTGCCCCCAACACTGCCGAGCTCAAGATCTGCCGAGTGAACCGAAACTCTGGCAGCTGCCTC
GGTGGGGATGAGATCTTCCTACTGTGTGACAAGGTGCAGAAAGAGGACATTGAGGTGTATTTCACGGGAC
CAGGCTGGGAGGCCCGAGGCTCCTTTTCGCAAGCTGATGTGCACCGACAAGTGGCCATTGTGTTCCGGAC
CCCTCCCTACGCAGACCCCAGCCTGCAGGCTCCTGTGCGTGTCTCCATGCAGCTGCGGCGGCCTTCCGAC
CGGGAGCTCAGTGAGCCCATGGAATTCCAGTACCTGCCAGATACAGACGATCGTCACCGGATTGAGGAGA
AACGTAAAAGGACATATGAGACCTTCAAGAGCATCATGAAGAAGAGTCCTTTCAGCGGACCCACCGACCC
CCGGCCTCCACCTCGACGCATTGCTGTGCCTTCCCGCAGCTCAGCTTCTGTCCCCAAGCCAGCACCCCAG
CCCTATCCCTTTACGTCATCCCTGAGCACCATCAACTATGATGAGTTTCCCACCATGGTGTTTCCTTCTG
GGCAGATCAGCCAGGCCTCGGCCTTGGCCCCGGCCCCTCCCCAAGTCCTGCCCCAGGCTCCAGCCCCTGC
CCCTGCTCCAGCCATGGTATCAGCTCTGGCCCAGGCCCCAGCCCCTGTCCCAGTCCTAGCCCCAGGCCCT
CCTCAGGCTGTGGCCCCACCTGCCCCCAAGCCCACCCAGGCTGGGGAAGGAACGCTGTCAGAGGCCCTGC
TGCAGCTGCAGTTTGATGATGAAGACCTGGGGGCCTTGCTTGGCAACAGCACAGACCCAGCTGTGTTCAC
AGACCTGGCATCCGTCGACAACTCCGAGTTTCAGCAGCTGCTGAACCAGGGCATACCTGTGGCCCCCCAC
ACAACTGAGCCCATGCTGATGGAGTACCCTGAGGCTATAACTCGCCTAGTGACAGGGGCCCAGAGGCCCC
CCGACCCAGCTCCTGCTCCACTGGGGGCCCCGGGGCTCCCCAATGGCCTCCTTTCAGGAGATGAAGACTT
CTCCTCCATTGCGGACATGGACTTCTCAGCCCTGCTGAGTCAGATCAGCTCCTAAGGGGGTGACGCCTGC
CCTCCCCAGAGCACTGGGTTGCAGGGGATTGAAGCCCTCCAAAAGCACTTACGGATTCTGGTGGGGTGTG
TTCCAACTGCCCCCAACTTTGTGGATGTCTTCCTTGGAGGGGGGAGCCATATTTTATTCTTTTATTGTCA
GTATCTGTATCTCTCTCTCTTTTTGGAGGTGCTTAAGCAGAAGCATTAACTTCTCTGGAAAGGGGGGAGC
TGGGGAAACTCAAACTTTTCCCCTGTCCTGATGGTCAGCTCCCTTCTCTGTAGGGAACTCTGGGGTCCCC
CATCCCCATCCTCCAGCTTCTGGTACTCTCCTAGAGACAGAAGCAGGCTGGAGGTAAGGCCTTTGAGCCC
ACAAAGCCTTATCAAGTGTCTTCCATCATGGATTCATTACAGCTTAATCAAAATAACGCCCCAGATACCA
GCCCCTGTATGGCACTGGCATTGTCCCTGTGCCTAACACCAGCGTTTGAGGGGCTGGCCTTCCTGCCCTA
CAGAGGTCTCTGCCGGCTCTTTCCTTGCTCAACCATGGCTGAAGGAAACCAGTGCAACAGCACTGGCTCT
CTCCAGGATCCAGAAGGGGTTTGGTCTGGGACTTCCTTGCTCTCCCTCTTCTCAAGTGCCTTAATAGTAG
GGTAAGTTGTTAAGAGTGGGGGAGAGCAGGCTGGCAGCTCTCCAGTCAGGAGGCATAGTTTTTACTGAAC
AATCAAAGCACTTGGACTCTTGCTCTTTCTACTCTGAACTAATAAATCTGTTGCCAAGCTGAAAAAAAAA
AAAAAAGGAATTCGATATCAAGCTTGCATGCCTGCAGGTCGACTCTAGAGGATCCCGGGTGGCATCCCTG
TGACCCCTCCCCAGTGCCTCTCCTGGCCCTGGAAGTTGCCACTCCAGTGCCCACCAGCCTTGTCCTAATA
AAATTAAGTTGCATCATTTTGTCTGACTAGGTGTCCTTCTATAATATTATGGGGTGGAGGGGGGTGGTAT
GGAGCAAGGGGCAAGTTGGGAAGACAACCTGTAGGGCCTGCGGGGTCTATTGGGAACCAAGCTGGAGTGC
AGTGGCACAATCTTGGCTCACTGCAATCTCCGCCTCCTGGGTTCAAGCGATTCTCCTGCCTCAGCCTCCC
GAGTTGTTGGGATTCCAGGCATGCATGACCAGGCTCAGCTAATTTTTGTTTTTTTGGTAGAGACGGGGTT
TCACCATATTGGCCAGGCTGGTCTCCAACTCCTAATCTCAGGTGATCTACCCACCTTGGCCTCCCAAATT
GCTGGGATTACAGGCGTGAACCACTGCTCCCTTCCCTGTCCTTCTGATTTTAAAATAACTATACCAGCAG
GAGGACGTCCAGACACAGCATAGGCTACCTGGCCATGCCCAACCGGTGGGACATTTGAGTTGCTTGCTTG
GCACTGTCCTCTCATGCGTTGGGTCCACTCAGTAGATGCCTGTTGAATTGGGTACGCGGCCAGCTTGGCT
GTGGAATGTGTGTCAGTTAGGGTGTGGAAAGTCCCCAGGCTCCCCAGCAGGCAGAAGTATGCAAAGCATG
CATCTCAATTAGTCAGCAACCAGGTGTGGAAAGTCCCCAGGCTCCCCAGCAGGCAGAAGTATGCAAAGCA
TGCATCTCAATTAGTCAGCAACCATAGTCCCGCCCCTAACTCCGCCCATCCCGCCCCTAACTCCGCCCAG
TTCCGCCCATTCTCCGCCCCATGGCTGACTAATTTTTTTTATTTATGCAGAGGCCGAGGCCGCCTCGGCC
TCTGAGCTATTCCAGAAGTAGTGAGGAGGCTTTTTTGGAGGCCTAGGCTTTTGCAAAAAGCTCCTCGAGG
AACTGAAAAACCAGAAAGTTAACTGGTAAGTTTAGTCTTTTTGTCTTTTATTTCAGGTCCCGGATCCGGT
GGTGGTGCAAATCAAAGAACTGCTCCTCAGTGGATGTTGCCTTTACTTCTAGGCCTGTACGGAAGTGTTA
CTTCTGCTCTAAAAGCTGCTGCAGGTCGACTCTAGGGCCGCGTACCGAGCTCGAATTCCCTATAGTGAGT
CGTATTAAATTCGTAATCATGTCATAGCTGTTTCCTGTGTGAAATTGTTATCCGCTCACAATTCCACACA
ACATACGAGCCGGAAGCATAAAGTGTAAAGCCTGGGGTGCCTAATGAGTGAGCTAACTCACATTAATTGC
GTTGCGCTCACTGCCCGCTTTCCAGTCGGGAAACCTGTCGTGCCAGCTGCATTAATGAATCGGCCAACGC
GCGGGGAGAGGCGGTTTGCGTATTGGGCGCTCTTCCGCTTCCTCGCTCACTGACTCGCTGCGCTCGGTCG
TTCGGCTGCGGCGAGCGGTATCAGCTCACTCAAAGGCGGTAATACGGTTATCCACAGAATCAGGGGATAA
CGCAGGAAAGAACATGTGAGCAAAAGGCCAGCAAAAGGCCAGGAACCGTAAAAAGGCCGCGTTGCTGGCG
TTTTTCCATAGGCTCCGCCCCCCTGACGAGCATCACAAAAATCGACGCTCAAGTCAGAGGTGGCGAAACC
CGACAGGACTATAAAGATACCAGGCGTTTCCCCCTGGAAGCTCCCTCGTGCGCTCTCCTGTTCCGACCCT
GCCGCTTACCGGATACCTGTCCGCCTTTCTCCCTTCGGGAAGCGTGGCGCTTTCTCATAGCTCACGCTGT
AGGTATCTCAGTTCGGTGTAGGTCGTTCGCTCCAAGCTGGGCTGTGTGCACGAACCCCCCGTTCAGCCCG
ACCGCTGCGCCTTATCCGGTAACTATCGTCTTGAGTCCAACCCGGTAAGACACGACTTATCGCCACTGGC
AGCAGCCACTGGTAACAGGATTAGCAGAGCGAGGTATGTAGGCGGTGCTACAGAGTTCTTGAAGTGGTGG
CCTAACTACGGCTACACTAGAAGAACAGTATTTGGTATCTGCGCTCTGCTGAAGCCAGTTACCTTCGGAA
AAAGAGTTGGTAGCTCTTGATCCGGCAAACAAACCACCGCTGGTAGCGGTGGTTTTTTTGTTTGCAAGCA
GCAGATTACGCGCAGAAAAAAAGGATCTCAAGAAGATCCTTTGATCTTTTCTACGGGGTCTGACGCTCAG
TGGAACGAAAACTCACGTTAAGGGATTTTGGTCATGAGATTATCAAAAAGGATCTTCACCTAGATCCTTT
TAAATTAAAAATGAAGTTTTAAATCAATCTAAAGTATATATGAGTAAACTTGGTCTGACAGTTACCAATG
CTTAATCAGTGAGGCACCTATCTCAGCGATCTGTCTATTTCGTTCATCCATAGTTGCCTGACTCCCCGTC
GTGTAGATAACTACGATACGGGAGGGCTTACCATCTGGCCCCAGTGCTGCAATGATACCGCGAGACCCAC
GCTCACCGGCTCCAGATTTATCAGCAATAAACCAGCCAGCCGGAAGGGCCGAGCGCAGAAGTGGTCCTGC
AACTTTATCCGCCTCCATCCAGTCTATTAATTGTTGCCGGGAAGCTAGAGTAAGTAGTTCGCCAGTTAAT
AGTTTGCGCAACGTTGTTGCCATTGCTACAGGCATCGTGGTGTCACGCTCGTCGTTTGGTATGGCTTCAT
TCAGCTCCGGTTCCCAACGATCAAGGCGAGTTACATGATCCCCCATGTTGTGCAAAAAAGCGGTTAGCTC
CTTCGGTCCTCCGATCGTTGTCAGAAGTAAGTTGGCCGCAGTGTTATCACTCATGGTTATGGCAGCACTG
CATAATTCTCTTACTGTCATGCCATCCGTAAGATGCTTTTCTGTGACTGGTGAGTACTCAACCAAGTCAT
TCTGAGAATAGTGTATGCGGCGACCGAGTTGCTCTTGCCCGGCGTCAATACGGGATAATACCGCGCCACA
TAGCAGAACTTTAAAAGTGCTCATCATTGGAAAACGTTCTTCGGGGCGAAAACTCTCAAGGATCTTACCG
CTGTTGAGATCCAGTTCGATGTAACCCACTCGTGCACCCAACTGATCTTCAGCATCTTTTACTTTCACCA
GCGTTTCTGGGTGAGCAAAAACAGGAAGGCAAAATGCCGCAAAAAAGGGAATAAGGGCGACACGGAAATG
TTGAATACTCATACTCTTCCTTTTTCAATATTATTGAAGCATTTATCAGGGTTATTGTCTCATGAGCGGA
TACATATTTGAATGTATTTAGAAAAATAAACAAATAGGGGTTCCGCGCACATTTCCCCGAAAAGTGCCAC
CTG
[124 nt withheld, positions 6724-6847]
C
[91 nt withheld, positions 6849-6939]
A
[49 nt withheld, positions 6941-6989]
CCTTTGACGTTGGAGTCCACGTTCTTT
[37 nt withheld, positions 7017-7053]
ACCCTATCTCGGTCTATTCTTTTGATTTATAAGGGATTTTGCCGATTTCGGCCTATTGGTTAAAAAATGA
GCTGATTTAACAAAAATTTAACGCGAATTTTAACAAAATATTAACGCTTACAATTTCCATTCGCCATTCA
GGCTGCGCAACTGTTGGGAAGGGCGATCGGTGCGGGCCTCTTCGCTATTACGCCAGCTGGCGAAAGGGGG
ATGTGCTGCAAGGCGATTAAGTTGGGTAACGCCAGGGTTTTCCCAGTCACGACGTTGTAAAACGACGGCC
AGTGCCAAGCTGATCTATACATTGAATCAATATTGGCAATTAGCCATATTAGTCATTGGTTATATAGCAT
AAATCAATATTGGCTATTGGCCATTGCATACGTTGTATCTATATCATAATAT
