>Addgene plasmid #21966 | pCMV4 p65 | depositor partial sequence | sequence record 10099 | Author sequence
AAGCTTGCATGCCTGCAGGTCGACTCTAGAACTAGTGGATCCCCCGGGCTGCAGGAATTCCGGAGTTCCA
TGGCTCGTCTGTAGTGCACGCCGCGGGCCCAGCTGCGACCCCGGCCCCGCCCCCGGGACCCCGGCCATGG
ACGAACTGTTCCCCCTCATCTTCCCGGCAGAGCCAGCCCAGGCCTCTGGCCCCTATGTGGAGATCATTGA
GCAGCCCAAGCAGCGGGGCATGCGCTTCCGCTACAAGTGCGAGGGGCGCTCCGCGGGCAGCATCCCAGGC
GAGAGGAGCACAGATACCACCAAGACCCACCCCACCATCAAGATCAATGGCTACACAGGACCAGGGACAG
TGCGCATCTCCCTGGTCACCAAGGACCCTCCTCACCGGCCTCACCCCCACGAGCTTGTAGGAAAGGACTG
CCGGGATGGCTTCTATGAGGCTGAGCTCTGCCCGGACCGCTGCATCCACAGTTTCCAGAACCTGGGAATC
CAGTGTGTGAAGAAGCGGGACCTGGAGCAGGCTATCAGTCAGCGCATCCAGACCAACAACAACCCCTTCC
AAGAAGAGCAGCGTGGGGACTACGACCTGAATGCTGTGCGGCTCTGCTTCCAGGTGACAGTGCGGGACCC
ATCAGGCAGGCCCCTCCGCCTGCCGCCTGTCCTTTCTCATCCCATCTTTGACAATCGTGCCCCCAACACT
GCCGAGCTCAAGATCTGCCGAGTGAACCGAAACTCTGGCAGCTGCCTCGGTGGGGATGAGATCTTCCTAC
TGTGTGACAAGGTGCAGAAAGAGGACATTGAGGTGTATTTCACGGGACCAGGCTGGGAGGCCCGAGGCTC
CTTTTCGCAAGCTGATGTGCACCGACAAGTGGCCATTGTGTTCCGGACCCCTCCCTACGCAGACCCCAGC
CTGCAGGCTCCTGTGCGTGTCTCCATGCAGCTGCGGCGGCCTTCCGACCGGGAGCTCAGTGAGCCCATGG
AATTCCAGTACCTGCCAGATACAGACGATCGTCACCGGATTGAGGAGAAACGTAAAAGGACATATGAGAC
CTTCAAGAGCATCATGAAGAAGAGTCCTTTCAGCGGACCCACCGACCCCCGGCCTCCACCTCGACGCATT
GCTGTGCCTTCCCGCAGCTCAGCTTCTGTCCCCAAGCCAGCACCCCAGCCCTATCCCTTTACGTCATCCC
TGAGCACCATCAACTATGATGAGTTTCCCACCATGGTGTTTCCTTCTGGGCAGATCAGCCAGGCCTCGGC
CTTGGCCCCGGCCCCTCCCCAAGTCCTGCCCCAGGCTCCAGCCCCTGCCCCTGCTCCAGCCATGGTATCA
GCTCTGGCCCAGGCCCCAGCCCCTGTCCCAGTCCTAGCCCCAGGCCCTCCTCAGGCTGTGGCCCCACCTG
CCCCCAAGCCCACCCAGGCTGGGGAAGGAACGCTGTCAGAGGCCCTGCTGCAGCTGCAGTTTGATGATGA
AGACCTGGGGGCCTTGCTTGGCAACAGCACAGACCCAGCTGTGTTCACAGACCTGGCATCCGTCGACAAC
TCCGAGTTTCAGCAGCTGCTGAACCAGGGCATACCTGTGGCCCCCCACACAACTGAGCCCATGCTGATGG
AGTACCCTGAGGCTATAACTCGCCTAGTGACAGGGGCCCAGAGGCCCCCCGACCCAGCTCCTGCTCCACT
GGGGGCCCCGGGGCTCCCCAATGGCCTCCTTTCAGGAGATGAAGACTTCTCCTCCATTGCGGACATGGAC
TTCTCAGCCCTGCTGAGTCAGATCAGCTCCTAAGGGGGTGACGCCTGCCCTCCCCAGAGCACTGGGTTGC
AGGGGATTGAAGCCCTCCAAAAGCACTTACGGATTCTGGTGGGGTGTGTTCCAACTGCCCCCAACTTTGT
GGATGTCTTCCTTGGAGGGGGGAGCCATATTTTATTCTTTTATTGTCAGTATCTGTATCTCTCTCTCTTT
TTGGAGGTGCTTAAGCAGAAGCATTAACTTCTCTGGAAAGGGGGGAGCTGGGGAAACTCAAACTTTTCCC
CTGTCCTGATGGTCAGCTCCCTTCTCTGTAGGGAACTCTGGGGTCCCCCATCCCCATCCTCCAGCTTCTG
GTACTCTCCTAGAGACAGAAGCAGGCTGGAGGTAAGGCCTTTGAGCCCACAAAGCCTTATCAAGTGTCTT
CCATCATGGATTCATTACAGCTTAATCAAAATAACGCCCCAGATACCAGCCCCTGTATGGCACTGGCATT
GTCCCTGTGCCTAACACCAGCGTTTGAGGGGCTGGCCTTCCTGCCCTACAGAGGTCTCTGCCGGCTCTTT
CCTTGCTCAACCATGGCTGAAGGAAACCAGTGCAACAGCACTGGCTCTCTCCAGGATCCAGAAGGGGTTT
GGTCTGGGACTTCCTTGCTCTCCCTCTTCTCAAGTGCCTTAATAGTAGGGTAAGTTGTTAAGAGTGGGGG
AGAGCAGGCTGGCAGCTCTCCAGTCAGGAGGCATAGTTTTTACTGAACAATCAAAGCACTTGGACTCTTG
CTCTTTCTACTCTGAACTAATAAATCTGTTGCCAAGCTGGCTAGAAAAAAAAAAAAGGAATTCGATATCA
AGCTT
