>Addgene plasmid #21966 | pCMV4 p65 | addgene partial sequence | sequence record 43937 | CMV-F 5'-CGCAAATGGGCGGTAGGCGTG-3'
AGAGCTCGTTTAGTGAACCGTCAGAATTGTTTTTATTTTTAATTTTCTTTCAAATACTTCCATCGAATTC
AGATCTGGTACCACGCGTATCGATAAGCTTGCATGCCTGCAGGTCGACTCTAGAACTAGTGGATCCCCCG
GGCTGCAGGAATTCCGGAGTTCCATGGCTCGTCTGTAGTGCACGCCGCGGGCCCAGCTGCGACCCCGGCC
CCGCCCCCGGGACCCCGGCCATGGACGAACTGTTCCCCCTCATCTTCCCGGCAGAGCCAGCCCAGGCCTC
TGGCCCCTATGTGGAGATCATTGAGCAGCCCAAGCAGCGGGGCATGCGCTTCCGCTACAAGTGCGAGGGG
CGCTCCGCGGGCAGCATCCCAGGCGAGAGGAGCACAGATACCACCAAGACCCACCCCACCATCAAGATCA
ATGGCTACACAGGACCAGGGACAGTGCGCATCTCCCTGGTCACCAAGGACCCTCCTCACCGGCCTCACCC
CCACGAGCTTGTAGGAAAGGACTGCCGGGATGGCTTCTATGAGGCTGAGCTCTGCCCGGACCGCTGCATC
CACAGTTTCCAGAACCTGGGAATCCAGTGTGTGAAGAAGCGGGACCTGGAGCAGGCTATCAGTCAGCGCA
TCCAGACCAACAACAACCCCTTCCAAGTTCCTATAGAAGAGCAGCGTGGGGACTACGACCTGAATGCTGT
GCGGCTCTGCTTCCAGGTGACAGTGCGGGACCCATCAGGCAGGCCCCTCCGCCTGCCGCCTGTCCTTTCT
CATCCCATCTTTGACAATCGTGCCCCCAACACTGCCGAGCTCAAGATCTGCCGAGTGAACCGAAACTCTG
GCAGCTGCCTCGGTGGGGATGAGATCTTCCTACTGTGTGAC
